>Addgene plasmid #57147 | mPA-GFP-MCHR1-N-10 | addgene full sequence | sequence record 175698 | Addgene NGS Result
ATGGATCTGCAAGCCTCGTTGCTGTCCACTGGCCCCAATGCCAGCAACATCTCCGATGGCCAGGATAATT
TCACATTGGCGGGGCCACCTCCTCGCACAAGGAGTGTCTCCTACATCAACATCATCATGCCTTCAGTGTT
TGGTACCATCTGTCTCCTGGGCATTGTGGGAAACTCCACAGTCATTTTTGCCGTGGTGAAGAAATCCAAG
CTGCACTGGTGCAGCAACGTCCCTGACATCTTCATCATCAACCTCTCTGTGGTGGATCTGCTTTTCCTGC
TGGGCATGCCTTTCATGATCCACCAGCTCATGGGTAATGGTGTCTGGCACTTTGGGGAAACCATGTGCAC
CCTCATCACAGCCATGGACGCCAACAGTCAGTTCACCAGCACCTACATCCTGACTGCTATGGCCATTGAC
CGCTACTTGGCCACCGTCCATCCCATCTCCTCCACCAAGTTCCGGAAGCCCTCCATGGCCACCCTGGTGA
TCTGCCTCCTGTGGGCTCTCTCGTTCATTAGCATCACTCCTGTGTGGCTCTATGCCAGGCTTATCCCCTT
CCCAGGGGGTGCTGTGGGCTGTGGCATCCGCCTACCAAACCCAGATACTGATCTTTACTGGTTCACTCTG
TATCAGTTTTTCCTGGCCTTCGCCCTTCCGTTTGTGGTCATCACTGCTGCGTACGTGAAAATACTACAGC
GCATGACGTCTTCGGTGGCCCCAGCCTCTCAACGCAGCATCCGGCTTCGGACAAAGAGGGTGACCCGCAC
AGCCATTGCCATCTGTCTGGTCTTCTTTGTGTGCTGGGCGCCCTACTACGTGCTGCAGCTGACCCAGTTG
TCCATCAGCCGCCCGACCCTCACATTCGTCTACCTGTACAATGCGGCTATCAGCTTGGGCTATGCCAACA
GCTGCCTCAATCCCTTTGTGTACATAGTACTCTGTGAGACCTTTCGAAAACGCTTGGTGCTGTCGGTGAA
GCCCGCGGCCCAGGGGCAGCTTCGCACGGTCAGCAATGCTCAGACAGCTGACGAGGAGAGGACAGAAAGC
AAAGGCACCGGAGGTAGCGGGGATCCACCGGTCGCCACCATGGTGAGCAAGGGCGAGGAGCTGTTCACCG
GGGTGGTGCCCATCCTGGTCGAGCTGGACGGCGACGTAAACGGCCACAAGTTCAGCGTGTCCGGCGAGGG
CGAGGGCGATGCCACCTACGGCAAGCTGACCCTGAAGTTCATCTGCACCACCGGCAAGCTGCCCGTGCCC
TGGCCCACCCTCGTGACCACCTTCAGCTACGGCGTGCAGTGCTTCAGCCGCTACCCCGACCACATGAAGC
AGCACGACTTCTTCAAGTCCGCCATGCCCGAAGGCTACGTCCAGGAGCGCACCATCTTCTTCAAGGACGA
CGGCAACTACAAGACCCGCGCCGAGGTGAAGTTCGAGGGCGACACCCTGGTGAACCGCATCGAGCTGAAG
GGCATCGACTTCAAGGAGGACGGCAACATCCTGGGGCACAAGCTGGAGTACAACTACAACAGCCACAACG
TCTATATCATGGCCGACAAGCAGAAGAACGGCATCAAGGCCAACTTCAAGATCCGCCACAACATCGAGGA
CGGCAGCGTGCAGCTCGCCGACCACTACCAGCAGAACACCCCCATCGGCGACGGCCCCGTGCTGCTGCCC
GACAACCACTACCTGAGCCACCAGTCCAAGCTGAGCAAAGACCCCAACGAGAAGCGCGATCACATGGTCC
TGCTGGAGTTCGTGACCGCCGCCGGGATCACTCTCGGCATGGACGAGCTGTACAAGTAAAGCGGCCGCGA
CTCTAGATCATAATCAGCCATACCACATTTGTAGAGGTTTTACTTGCTTTAAAAAACCTCCCACACCTCC
CCCTGAACCTGAAACATAAAATGAATGCAATTGTTGTTGTTAACTTGTTTATTGCAGCTTATAATGGTTA
CAAATAAAGCAATAGCATCACAAATTTCACAAATAAAGCATTTTTTTCACTGCATTCTAGTTGTGGTTTG
TCCAAACTCATCAATGTATCTTAAGGCGTAAATTGTAAGCGTTAATATTTTGTTAAAATTCGCGTTAAAT
TTTTGTTAAATCAGCTCATTTTTTAACCAATAGGCCGAAATCGGCAAAATCCCTTATAAATCAAAAGAAT
AGACCGAGATAGGGT
[37 nt withheld, positions 2186-2222]
AAAGAACGTGGACTCCAACGTCAAAGG
[49 nt withheld, positions 2250-2298]
T
[91 nt withheld, positions 2300-2390]
G
[124 nt withheld, positions 2392-2515]
CAGGTGGCACTTTTCGGGGAAATGTGCGCGGAACCCCTATTTGTTTATTTTTCTAAATACATTCAAATAT
GTATCCGCTCATGAGACAATAACCCTGATAAATGCTTCAATAATATTGAAAAAGGAAGAGTCCTGAGGCG
GAAAGAACCAGCTGTGGAATGTGTGTCAGTTAGGGTGTGGAAAGTCCCCAGGCTCCCCAGCAGGCAGAAG
TATGCAAAGCATGCATCTCAATTAGTCAGCAACCAGGTGTGGAAAGTCCCCAGGCTCCCCAGCAGGCAGA
AGTATGCAAAGCATGCATCTCAATTAGTCAGCAACCATAGTCCCGCCCCTAACTCCGCCCATCCCGCCCC
TAACTCCGCCCAGTTCCGCCCATTCTCCGCCCCATGGCTGACTAATTTTTTTTATTTATGCAGAGGCCGA
GGCCGCCTCGGCCTCTGAGCTATTCCAGAAGTAGTGAGGAGGCTTTTTTGGAGGCCTAGGCTTTTGCAAA
GATCGATCAAGAGACAGGATGAGGATCGTTTCGCATGATTGAACAAGATGGATTGCACGCAGGTTCTCCG
GCCGCTTGGGTGGAGAGGCTATTCGGCTATGACTGGGCACAACAGACAATCGGCTGCTCTGATGCCGCCG
TGTTCCGGCTGTCAGCGCAGGGGCGCCCGGTTCTTTTTGTCAAGACCGACCTGTCCGGTGCCCTGAATGA
ACTGCAAGACGAGGCAGCGCGGCTATCGTGGCTGGCCACGACGGGCGTTCCTTGCGCAGCTGTGCTCGAC
GTTGTCACTGAAGCGGGAAGGGACTGGCTGCTATTGGGCGAAGTGCCGGGGCAGGATCTCCTGTCATCTC
ACCTTGCTCCTGCCGAGAAAGTATCCATCATGGCTGATGCAATGCGGCGGCTGCATACGCTTGATCCGGC
TACCTGCCCATTCGACCACCAAGCGAAACATCGCATCGAGCGAGCACGTACTCGGATGGAAGCCGGTCTT
GTCGATCAGGATGATCTGGACGAAGAGCATCAGGGGCTCGCGCCAGCCGAACTGTTCGCCAGGCTCAAGG
CGAGCATGCCCGACGGCGAGGATCTCGTCGTGACCCATGGCGATGCCTGCTTGCCGAATATCATGGTGGA
AAATGGCCGCTTTTCTGGATTCATCGACTGTGGCCGGCTGGGTGTGGCGGACCGCTATCAGGACATAGCG
TTGGCTACCCGTGATATTGCTGAAGAGCTTGGCGGCGAATGGGCTGACCGCTTCCTCGTGCTTTACGGTA
TCGCCGCTCCCGATTCGCAGCGCATCGCCTTCTATCGCCTTCTTGACGAGTTCTTCTGAGCGGGACTCTG
GGGTTCGAAATGACCGACCAAGCGACGCCCAACCTGCCATCACGAGATTTCGATTCCACCGCCGCCTTCT
ATGAAAGGTTGGGCTTCGGAATCGTTTTCCGGGACGCCGGCTGGATGATCCTCCAGCGCGGGGATCTCAT
GCTGGAGTTCTTCGCCCACCCTAGGGGGAGGCTAACTGAAACACGGAAGGAGACAATACCGGAAGGAACC
CGCGCTATGACGGCAATAAAAAGACAGAATAAAACGCACGGTGTTGGGTCGTTTGTTCATAAACGCGGGG
TTCGGTCCCAGGGCTGGCACTCTGTCGATACCCCACCGAGACCCCATTGGGGCCAATACGCCCGCGTTTC
TTCCTTTTCCCCACCCCACCCCCCAAGTTCGGGTGAAGGCCCAGGGCTCGCAGCCAACGTCGGGGCGGCA
GGCCCTGCCATAGCCTCAGGTTACTCATATATACTTTAGATTGATTTAAAACTTCATTTTTAATTTAAAA
GGATCTAGGTGAAGATCCTTTTTGATAATCTCATGACCAAAATCCCTTAACGTGAGTTTTCGTTCCACTG
AGCGTCAGACCCCGTAGAAAAGATCAAAGGATCTTCTTGAGATCCTTTTTTTCTGCGCGTAATCTGCTGC
TTGCAAACAAAAAAACCACCGCTACCAGCGGTGGTTTGTTTGCCGGATCAAGAGCTACCAACTCTTTTTC
CGAAGGTAACTGGCTTCAGCAGAGCGCAGATACCAAATACTGTTCTTCTAGTGTAGCCGTAGTTAGGCCA
CCACTTCAAGAACTCTGTAGCACCGCCTACATACCTCGCTCTGCTAATCCTGTTACCAGTGGCTGCTGCC
AGTGGCGATAAGTCGTGTCTTACCGGGTTGGACTCAAGACGATAGTTACCGGATAAGGCGCAGCGGTCGG
GCTGAACGGGGGGTTCGTGCACACAGCCCAGCTTGGAGCGAACGACCTACACCGAACTGAGATACCTACA
GCGTGAGCTATGAGAAAGCGCCACGCTTCCCGAAGGGAGAAAGGCGGACAGGTATCCGGTAAGCGGCAGG
GTCGGAACAGGAGAGCGCACGAGGGAGCTTCCAGGGGGAAACGCCTGGTATCTTTATAGTCCTGTCGGGT
TTCGCCACCTCTGACTTGAGCGTCGATTTTTGTGATGCTCGTCAGGGGGGCGGAGCCTATGGAAAAACGC
CAGCAACGCGGCCTTTTTACGGTTCCTGGCCTTTTGCTGGCCTTTTGCTCACATGTTCTTTCCTGCGTTA
TCCCCTGATTCTGTGGATAACCGTATTACCGCCATGCATTAGTTATTAATAGTAATCAATTACGGGGTCA
TTAGTTCATAGCCCATATATGGAGTTCCGCGTTACATAACTTACGGTAAATGGCCCGCCTGGCTGACCGC
CCAACGACCCCCGCCCATTGACGTCAATAATGACGTATGTTCCCATAGTAACGCCAATAGGGACTTTCCA
TTGACGTCAATGGGTGGAGTATTTACGGTAAACTGCCCACTTGGCAGTACATCAAGTGTATCATATGCCA
AGTACGCCCCCTATTGACGTCAATGACGGTAAATGGCCCGCCTGGCATTATGCCCAGTACATGACCTTAT
GGGACTTTCCTACTTGGCAGTACATCTACGTATTAGTCATCGCTATTACCATGGTGATGCGGTTTTGGCA
GTACATCAATGGGCGTGGATAGCGGTTTGACTCACGGGGATTTCCAAGTCTCCACCCCATTGACGTCAAT
GGGAGTTTGTTTTGGCACCAAAATCAACGGGACTTTCCAAAATGTCGTAACAACTCCGCCCCATTGACGC
AAATGGGCGGTAGGCGTGTACGGTGGGAGGTCTATATAAGCAGAGCTGGTTTAGTGAACCGTCAGATCCG
CTAGCGCCACC
Features (pLannotate 1.2.2; 14 found; start..end, strand, type, name):
      1..1059    +  CDS            Mchr1: MCHR1_MOUSE - Also known as Gpr24, Slc1. Experimental evidence at transcript level: Swiss-Prot protein existence level 2. Receptor for melanin-concentrating hormone, coupled to both G proteins that inhibit adenylyl cyclase and G proteins that activate phosphoinositide hydrolysis. From Mus musculus (Mouse).
   1090..1806    +  CDS            mPA-GFP: mPA-GFP is a fluorescent protein published in 2002, derived from Aequorea victoria. It is reported to be a monomer.
   1826..1909    +  CDS            large T antigen (fragment): large T antigen from SV40 (simian virus 40)
   1932..2053    +  polyA_signal   SV40 poly(A) signal: SV40 polyadenylation signal
   2087..2515    -  rep_origin     f1 ori (sequence partly withheld): f1 bacteriophage origin of replication; arrow indicates direction of (+) strand synthesis
   2542..2646    +  promoter       AmpR promoter: bla
   2648..3005    +  promoter       SV40 promoter: SV40 enhancer and early promoter
   3040..3834    +  CDS            NeoR/KanR: aminoglycoside phosphotransferase from Tn5; aph(3')-II (or nptII); confers resistance to neomycin, kanamycin, and G418 (Geneticin®)
   3855..4007    +  CDS            ble (fragment): BLE_KLEPN - Experimental evidence at protein level: Swiss-Prot protein existence level 1. Binding protein with a strong affinity to the bleomycin family of antibiotics. Binds to CL990; an antimitotic-antibiotic compound. From Klebsiella pneumoniae.
   4066..4113    +  polyA_signal   HSV TK poly(A) signal: herpes simplex virus thymidine kinase polyadenylation signal (Cole and Stacy, 1985)
   4204..4220    -  polyA_signal   bGH poly(A) signal (fragment): bovine growth hormone polyadenylation signal
   4442..5030    +  rep_origin     ori: high-copy-number ColE1/pMB1/pBR322/pUC origin of replication
   5205..5508    +  enhancer       CMV enhancer: human cytomegalovirus immediate early enhancer
   5509..5712    +  promoter       CMV promoter: human cytomegalovirus (CMV) immediate early promoter
