[The description below was written by a language model from this plasmid's Addgene catalogue record and pLannotate feature annotations shown in this document.]
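Description:
mPA-GFP-MCHR1-N-10 is a mammalian expression plasmid built on the mPA-GFP-N1 backbone, an N1-style fusion vector in which the gene of interest is placed upstream of the fluorescent protein. It carries the mouse melanin-concentrating hormone receptor 1 (Mchr1) coding sequence, a G protein-coupled receptor, joined through a short linker to monomeric photoactivatable GFP (mPA-GFP), so the tag sits at the C terminus of the receptor. In the circular map, the human CMV immediate-early enhancer and promoter lie directly upstream of the receptor open reading frame and drive transcription of the fusion, which is terminated by the SV40 polyadenylation signal.

Propagation in bacteria relies on a high-copy ColE1/pUC-type origin and kanamycin selection. The single Tn5 NeoR/KanR gene is preceded by tandem bacterial (bla) and SV40 early promoters and followed by the HSV TK poly(A) signal, so it provides kanamycin resistance in E. coli and G418 resistance for selecting stable mammalian transfectants. An f1 origin is also present, allowing single-stranded DNA production. The short large T antigen, ble and bGH poly(A) fragments called by the annotation software appear to be partial matches within backbone sequence rather than functional elements.

The record lists the fusion as a marker for the cilium, with excitation values of 400 and 504 nm and emission values of 515 and 517 nm, consistent with the pre- and post-photoactivation states of PA-GFP. The construct is suited to live-cell imaging in which violet-light activation switches on fluorescence in a chosen pool of ciliary receptor, allowing its movement or turnover to be followed.
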