Addgene plasmid #57147: mPA-GFP-MCHR1-N-10
Purpose: Localization: Cilium, Excitation: 400 / 504, Emission: 515 / 517
Depositing lab: Michael Davidson. Depositing organization: Florida State University, Tallahassee.
Backbone
  Vector backbone: mPA-GFP-N1
  Backbone size w/o insert (bp): 4750
  Vector type: Mammalian Expression
  Selectable markers: Neomycin (select with G418)
Growth in bacteria
  Bacterial resistance: Kanamycin, 50 μg/mL
  Growth temperature: 37°C
  Growth strain: DH5alpha
  Copy number: High Copy
Gene/Insert
  Gene/Insert name: MCHR1 (alt name: NM_145132.2)
  Species: M. musculus (mouse)
  Promoter: CMV
  Tag / fusion protein: mPA-GFP (C terminal on backbone)
  Cloning method: Unknown
  Sequencing primers: 5′ CMV-F; 3′ SV40pA-R
Terms and licenses: Academic/Nonprofit Terms; Industry Terms
Depositor comments: . Excitation = 400 / 504; Emission = 515 / 517
How to cite: mPA-GFP-MCHR1-N-10 was a gift from Michael Davidson (Addgene plasmid # 57147 ; http://n2t.net/addgene:57147 ; RRID:Addgene_57147)
