>Addgene plasmid #57147 | mPA-GFP-MCHR1-N-10 | depositor partial sequence | sequence record 88291 | insert sequence
GACGTCAGATCCGCTAGCGCCACCATGGATCTGCAAGCCTCGTTGCTGTCCACTGGCCCCAATGCCAGCA
ACATCTCCGATGGCCAGGATAATTTCACATTGGCGGGGCCACCTCCTCGCACAAGGAGTGTCTCCTACAT
CAACATCATCATGCCTTCAGTGTTTGGTACCATCTGTCTCCTGGGCATTGTGGGAAACTCCACAGTCATT
TTTGCCGTGGTGAAGAAATCCAAGCTGCACTGGTGCAGCAACGTCCCTGACATCTTCATCATCAACCTCT
CTGTGGTGGATCTGCTTTTCCTGCTGGGCATGCCTTTCATGATCCACCAGCTCATGGGTAATGGTGTCTG
GCACTTTGGGGAAACCATGTGCACCCTCATCACAGCCATGGACGCCAACAGTCAGTTCACCAGCACCTAC
ATCCTGACTGCTATGGCCATTGACCGCTACTTGGCCACCGTCCATCCCATCTCCTCCACCAAGTTCCGGA
AGCCCTCCATGGCCACCCTGGTGATCTGCCTCCTGTGGGCTCTCTCGTTCATTAGCATCACTCCTGTGTG
GCTCTATGCCAGGCTTATCCCCTTCCCAGGGGGTGCTGTGGGCTGTGGCATCCGCCTACCAAACCCAGAT
ACTGATCTTTACTGGTTCACTCTGTATCAGTTTTTCCTGGCCTTCGCCCTTCCGTTTGTGGTCATCACTG
CTGCGTACGTGAAAATACTACAGCGCATGACGTCTTCGGTGGCCCCAGCCTCTCAACGCAGCATCCGGCT
TCGGACAAAGAGGGTGACCCGCACAGCCATTGCCATCTGTCTGGTCTTCTTTGTGTGCTGGGCGCCCTAC
TACGTGCTGCAGCTGACCCAGTTGTCCATCAGCCGCCCGACCCTCACATTCGTCTACCTGTACAATGCGG
CTATCAGCTTGGGCTATGCCAACAGCTGCCTCAATCCCTTTGTGTACATAGTACTCTGTGAGACCTTTCG
AAAACGCTTGGTGCTGTCGGTGAAGCCCGCGGCCCAGGGGCAGCTTCGCACGGTCAGCAATGCTCAGACA
GCTGACGAGGAGAGGACAGAAAGCAAAGGCACCGGAGGTAGCGGGGATCCACCGGTCGCCACCATGGTGA
GCAAGGGCGAGGAGCTGTTCACCGGGGTGGTGCCCATCCTGGTCGAGCTGGACGGCGACGTAAACGGCCA
CAAGTTCAGCGTGTCCGGCGAGGGCGAGGGCGATGCCACCTACGGCAAGCTGACCCTGAAGTTCATCTGC
ACCACCGGCAAGCTGCCCGTGCCCTGGCCCACCCTCGTGACCACCTTCAGCTACGGCGTGCAGTGCTTCA
GCCGCTACCCCGACCACATGAAGCAGCACGACTTCTTCAAGTCCGCCATGCCCGAAGGCTACGTCCAGGA
GCGCACCATCTTCTTCAAGGACGACGGCAACTACAAGACCCGCGCCGAGGTGAAGTTCGAGGGCGACACC
CTGGTGAACCGCATCGAGCTGAAGGGCATCGACTTCAAGGAGGACGGCAACATCCTGGGGCACAAGCTGG
AGTACAACTACAACAGCCACAACGTCTATATCATGGCCGACAAGCAGAAGAACGGCATCAAGGCCAACTT
CAAGATCCGCCACAACATCGAGGACGGCAGCGTGCAGCTCGCCGACCACTACCAGCAGAACACCCCCATC
GGCGACGGCCCCGTGCTGCTGCCCGACAACCACTACCTGAGCCACCAGTCCAAGCTGAGCAAAGACCCCA
ACGAGAAGCGCGATCACATGGTCCTGCTGGAGTTCGTGACCGCCGCCGGGATCACTCTCGGCATGGACGA
GCTGTACAAGTAAAGCGGCCGCGACTCTAGATCATAATCAGCCATACCACATT
